Addgene plasmid #40742: RG9MTD2
Purpose: Bacterial expression for structure determination; may not be full ORF
Depositing lab: Cheryl Arrowsmith. Depositing organization: University of Toronto.
Backbone
  Vector backbone: pET28a-LIC
  Backbone manufacturer: SGC
  Vector type: Bacterial Expression
Growth in bacteria
  Bacterial resistance: Kanamycin, 50 μg/mL
  Growth temperature: 37°C
  Growth strain: DH5alpha
  Copy number: Low Copy
Gene/Insert
  Gene/Insert name: RG9MTD2 (alt names: RNA (guanine-9-) methyltransferase domain containing 2, catalytic domain; PDB:4FMW)
  Species: H. sapiens (human)
  Insert size (bp): 588
  GenBank ID: gi|34303922
  Entrez Gene: TRMT10A (a.k.a. RG9MTD2, TRM10)
  Tag / fusion protein: 6xHis TEV (N terminal on insert)
  Cloning method: Ligation Independent Cloning
  Sequencing primers: 5′ T7; 3′ T7-term
Terms and licenses: Academic/Nonprofit Terms; Industry Terms: Not Available to Industry
How to cite: RG9MTD2 was a gift from Cheryl Arrowsmith (Addgene plasmid # 40742 ; http://n2t.net/addgene:40742 ; RRID:Addgene_40742)
