[The description below was written by a language model from this plasmid's Addgene catalogue record.]
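Description:
RG9MTD2 is a bacterial expression plasmid built on pET28a-LIC, a derivative of the pET28a backbone adapted for ligation-independent cloning. It is propagated in E. coli as a low-copy plasmid under kanamycin selection. The record provides no feature table, so the regulatory elements are not explicitly listed. However, the sequencing primers (T7 forward and T7 terminator reverse) are consistent with the standard pET arrangement, in which the insert sits between a T7 promoter and a T7 terminator. In that arrangement, expression takes place in hosts that supply T7 RNA polymerase.

The insert is a 588 bp fragment of human RG9MTD2 (RNA (guanine-9-) methyltransferase domain containing 2), now known by the gene symbol TRMT10A and also called TRM10. The fragment covers the catalytic domain rather than the whole protein, and the record itself notes that the construct may not carry the full open reading frame. It was introduced by ligation-independent cloning and is fused at its N terminus to a 6xHis tag followed by a TEV protease recognition site. The His tag allows the protein to be purified by immobilised metal affinity chromatography, and the TEV site allows the tag to be cleaved off afterwards.

The stated purpose is to produce recombinant protein in bacteria for structure determination, and the record links the construct to a deposited PDB structure of this domain. It is therefore suited to preparing the isolated methyltransferase domain for crystallography or for related biochemical and biophysical studies.
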