>Addgene plasmid #40742 | RG9MTD2 | depositor partial sequence | sequence record 53512 | RG9MTD2 insert
CCAAACTCAGATGGACATGACAGAAAACGTGTTCGAAGAGATGTTGTTCATAGCACCCTTCGCCTTATTA
TTGACTGTAGTTTTGATCACTTGATGGTATTAAAGGACATTAAGAAACTTCATAAGCAGATTCAACGATG
TTACGCAGAAAACCGACGGGCACTGCATCCTGTGCAGTTTTACTTGACAAGCCACGGAGGCCAGCTGAAA
AAGAACATGGATGAAAATGACAAAGGATGGGTCAACTGGAAGGATATCCATATCAAACCAGAGCACTATA
GTGAACTCATAAAGAAAGAAGACCTGATTTACCTTACGTCAGATTCACCTAATATACTGAAGGAATTAGA
TGAATCAAAGGCCTATGTGATTGGAGGATTAGTAGATCACAACCATCACAAGGGACTCACATATAAACAA
GCGTCAGATTATGGAATCAATCATGCACAGCTCCCACTTGGAAATTTTGTGAAGATGAATAGTCGAAAAG
TTTTGGCAGTTAATCATGTGTTTGAAATTATTCTGGAATACCTGGAAACAAGAGACTGGCAAGAAGCATT
TTTTACTATCTTGCCCCAACGGAAAGGA
