>Addgene plasmid #40742 | RG9MTD2 | addgene partial sequence | sequence record 54073 | T7 5'-TAATACGACTCACTATAGGG-3'
ATTTTGTTTAACTTTAAGAAGGAGATATACCATGGGCAGCAGCCATCATCATCATCATCACAGCAGCGGC
CTGGTTCCGCGTGGTAGTCCAAACTCAGATGGACATGACAGAAAACGTGTTCGAAGAGATGTTGTTCATA
GCACCCTTCGCCTTATTATTGACTGTAGTTTTGATCACTTGATGGTATTAAAGGACATTAAGAAACTTCA
TAAGCAGATTCAACGATGTTACGCAGAAAACCGACGGGCACTGCATCCTGTGCAGTTTTACTTGACAAGC
CACGGAGGCCAGCTGAAAAAGAACATGGATGAAAATGACAAAGGATGGGTCAACTGGAAGGATATCCATA
TCAAACCAGAGCACTATAGTGAACTCATAAAGAAAGAAGACCTGATTTACCTTACGTCAGATTCACCTAA
TATACTGAAGGAATTAGATGAATCAAAGGCCTATGTGATTGGAGGATTAGTAGATCACAACCATCACAAG
GGACTCACATATAAACAAGCGTCAGATTATGGAATCAATCATGCACAGCTCCCACTTGGAAATTTTGTGA
AGATGAATAGTCGAAAAGTTTTGGCAGTTAATCATGTGTTTGAAATTATTCTGGAATACCTGGAAACAAG
AGACTGGCAAGAAGCATTTTTTACTATCTTGCCCCAACGGAAAGGATGATGACGAAGCTTGCGGCCGCAC
TCGAGCACCACCACCACCACCACTGAGATCCGGCTGCTAACAAAGCCCGAAAGGAAGCTGAGTTGGCTGC
TGCCACCGCTGAGCAATAACTAGCATAACCCCTTGGGGCCTCTAAACGGGTCTTGAGGGGTTTTTTGCTG
A
